Addgene plasmid #171147: pPPC019.AAV
Purpose: Expression of J1-BBa_J23117-mRFP and hAAVS1 scRNA on pRK2-KmR plasmid
Depositing lab: Jesse Zalatan. Depositing organization: University of Washington. Publication: Portable bacterial CRISPR transcriptional activation enables metabolic engineering in Pseudomonas putida. Kiattisewee C, Dong C, Fontana J, Sugianto W, Peralta-Yahya P, Carothers JM, Zalatan JG. Metab Eng. 2021 Apr 27. pii: S1096-7176(21)00063-X. doi: 10.1016/j.ymben.2021.04.002. PubMed 33930546.
Backbone
  Vector backbone: pRK2-KmR
  Backbone manufacturer: Jesse Zalatan
  Backbone size w/o insert (bp): 4577
  Total vector size (bp): 6088
  Vector type: Bacterial Expression, CRISPR
Growth in bacteria
  Bacterial resistance: Kanamycin, 50 μg/mL
  Growth temperature: 37°C
  Growth strain: DH5alpha
  Growth instructions: Medium Copy in P. putida
  Copy number: Low Copy
Gene/Insert 1
  Gene/Insert name: hAAVS1 scRNA (alt name: GGGGCCACTAGGGACAGGAT)
  Species: Synthetic
  Insert size (bp): 514
  Promoter: BBa_J23119
  Cloning method: Gibson Cloning
  Sequencing primers: 5′ tttcccagtcacgacgttgt; 3′ tgaccatgattacgccaagc
Gene/Insert 2
  Gene/Insert name: J1-BBa_J23117-mRFP
  Species: Synthetic
  Insert size (bp): 1073
  Promoter: J1-BBa_J23117
  Cloning method: Gibson Cloning
  Sequencing primers: 5′ ggggagaggcggtttgcgta; 3′ tcagcagccacctgcatcgc
Terms and licenses: Academic/Nonprofit Terms; Industry Terms: Not Available to Industry
Depositor comments: Alternative names: pCK080, pRK2-KmR_J1-BBa_J23117-mRFP_hAAVS1.
How to cite: pPPC019.AAV was a gift from Jesse Zalatan (Addgene plasmid # 171147 ; http://n2t.net/addgene:171147 ; RRID:Addgene_171147)
