[The description below was written by a language model from this plasmid's Addgene catalogue record and pLannotate feature annotations shown in this document.]
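Description:
pPPC019.AAV (also listed as pCK080 or pRK2-KmR_J1-BBa_J23117-mRFP_hAAVS1) is a 6,088 bp bacterial expression and CRISPR plasmid built on a broad-host-range pRK2-KmR backbone. Replication depends on the IncP oriV origin together with the trfA gene, whose product binds and activates oriV. This allows maintenance in E. coli, where it is recorded as low copy, and in Pseudomonas putida, where it is described as medium copy. Selection is by kanamycin through the Tn5-derived neo (nptII) gene. The feature table also picks up many short fragments (CmR, lacI, lacZα, ble, tnpA, M13 and CloDF13 origins, pBluescript MCS with T3/T7 promoters). These appear to be non-functional remnants of earlier cloning steps rather than working parts.

Two synthetic cassettes, both assembled by Gibson cloning, form the payload. The first is a reporter in which mRFP1 is driven by the weak constitutive promoter BBa_J23117 preceded by the "J1" element, followed by rrnB T1 and T7Te terminators. The annotation software labels the promoter as a partial J23119 match, which fits the close similarity among the J231xx family. The second cassette uses the strong BBa_J23119 promoter to express a scaffold RNA (scRNA). This consists of an S. pyogenes Cas9 guide scaffold extended with an MS2 stem loop, which can recruit an effector fused to the MS2 coat protein, and it ends in an rrnB terminator region.

The spacer is directed at the human AAVS1 sequence. It therefore presumably acts as an off-target control guide for the J1 reporter, although the record does not say so explicitly. The plasmid carries no dCas9 or activator gene, so those components must be supplied separately. It belongs to a toolkit for portable CRISPR transcriptional activation in bacteria, developed for metabolic engineering in P. putida.
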