Features (pLannotate 1.2.2; 30 found; start..end, strand, type, name):
    204..314     +  CDS            CmR (fragment): chloramphenicol acetyltransferase; cat; confers resistance to chloramphenicol
    326..353     -  terminator     T7Te terminator: phage T7 early transcription terminator
    369..440     -  terminator     rrnB T1 terminator: transcription terminator T1 from the E. coli rrnB gene
    467..1144    -  CDS            mRFP1: monomeric derivative of DsRed (Campbell et al., 2002)
   1184..1206    -  promoter       J23119(SpeI) promoter (fragment): bacterial promoter (Registry of Standard Biological Parts BBa J23119) modified to end with an SpeI site
   1394..1486    +  CDS            lacI (fragment): lac repressor; lacI; The lac repressor binds to the lac operator to inhibit transcription in E. coli. This inhibition can be relieved by adding lactose or isopropyl-β-D-thiogalactopyranoside (IPTG).
   1499..1520    +  protein_bind   CAP binding site: CAP binding activates transcription in the presence of cAMP. E. coli catabolite activator protein
   1535..1565    +  promoter       lac promoter: promoter for the E. coli lac operon
   1573..1589    +  protein_bind   lac operator: The lac repressor binds to the lac operator to inhibit transcription in E. coli. This inhibition can be relieved by adding lactose or isopropyl-β-D-thiogalactopyranoside (IPTG). lac repressor encoded by lacI
   1634..1652    +  promoter       T3 promoter: promoter for bacteriophage T3 RNA polymerase
   1697..1743    -  terminator     rrnB T1 terminator: transcription terminator T1 from the E. coli rrnB gene
   1745..1860    -  ncRNA          5S rRNA: Accession: RF00001 - 5S ribosomal RNA
   1969..1986    -  CDS            capTEV™ (fragment): composite tag for in vivo biotinylation, TEV protease cleavage, and 6xHis tagging
   2054..2072    -  misc_RNA       MS2 stem loop: stem loop that binds the bacteriophage MS2 coat protein
   2071..2135    -  misc_RNA       gRNA scaffold (fragment): guide RNA scaffold for the Streptococcus pyogenes CRISPR/Cas9 system
   2156..2190    -  promoter       J23119(SpeI) promoter: bacterial promoter (Registry of Standard Biological Parts BBa J23119) modified to end with an SpeI site
   2190..2214    -  misc_feature   MCS (fragment): pBluescript multiple cloning site
   2223..2241    -  promoter       T7 promoter: promoter for bacteriophage T7 RNA polymerase
   2249..2404    +  CDS            lacZα (fragment): LacZα fragment of β-galactosidase; lacZ fragment
   2408..2485    -  rep_origin     M13 ori (fragment): M13 bacteriophage origin of replication; arrow indicates direction of (+) strand synthesis
   2485..2516    +  CDS            CmR (fragment): chloramphenicol acetyltransferase confers resistance to chloramphenicol
   2623..2727    +  CDS            tnpA (fragment): TN5P_ECOLX - Also known as tnp. Experimental evidence at protein level: Swiss-Prot protein existence level 1. Mediates transposition of transposon Tn5 by a 'cut and paste' mechanism. First, the monomeric transposase binds the 19 bp inverted DNA repeats flanking the transposon. Then, dimerization of the DNA- bound transposase creates a synaptic DNA complex. After nicking of the first DNA strand, excision of the transposon proceeds through a series of intermediates. The transposase then mediates the insertion of the transposon at a new site by strand transfer. The activity of the wild- type tran
   2759..3550    +  CDS            neo: KKA2_KLEPN - Also known as kan, nptII. Experimental evidence at protein level: Swiss-Prot protein existence level 1. Resistance to kanamycin, neomycin, paromomycin, ribostamycin, butirosin and gentamicin B. From Klebsiella pneumoniae.
   3574..3726    +  CDS            ble (fragment): BLE_KLEPN - Experimental evidence at protein level: Swiss-Prot protein existence level 1. Binding protein with a strong affinity to the bleomycin family of antibiotics. Binds to CL990; an antimitotic-antibiotic compound. From Klebsiella pneumoniae.
   3726..3812    +  CDS            CmR (fragment): chloramphenicol acetyltransferase; cat; confers resistance to chloramphenicol
   3819..3913    +  terminator     lambda t0 terminator: transcription terminator from phage lambda
   3934..3969    +  rep_origin     CloDF13 ori (fragment): Plasmids containing the CloDF13 (CDF) origin of replication can be propagated in E. coli cells that contain additional plasmids with compatible origins.
   4025..4556    +  rep_origin     oriV: incP origin of replication
   4616..4897    +  CDS            tnpA (fragment): TN5P_ECOLX - Also known as tnp. Experimental evidence at protein level: Swiss-Prot protein existence level 1. Mediates transposition of transposon Tn5 by a 'cut and paste' mechanism. First, the monomeric transposase binds the 19 bp inverted DNA repeats flanking the transposon. Then, dimerization of the DNA- bound transposase creates a synaptic DNA complex. After nicking of the first DNA strand, excision of the transposon proceeds through a series of intermediates. The transposase then mediates the insertion of the transposon at a new site by strand transfer. The activity of the wild- type tran
   4949..9       +  CDS            trfA (across the origin): trans-acting replication protein that binds to and activates oriV
>Addgene plasmid #171147 | pPPC019.AAV | addgene full sequence | sequence record 344717 | Addgene NGS Result
AAACGCTAGGGCCTTGTGGGGTCAGTTCCGGCTGGGGGTTCAGCAGCCACCTGCATCGCCCTAGGTCCCG
TAAGTGCGCTGTTCCAGACTATCGGCTGTAGCCTAGGTTGAGAAGAGAAAAGAAAACCGCCGATCCTGTC
CACCGCATTACTGCAAGGTAGTGGACAAGACCGGCGGTCTTAAGTTTTTTGGCTGAAGAATTCGCAAATA
TTATACGCAAGGCGACAAGGTGCTGATGCCGCTGGCGATTCAGGTTCATCATGCCGTTTGTGATGGCTTC
CATGTCGGCAGAATGCTTAATGAATTACAACAGTTTTTATATAAACGCAGAAAGGCCCACCCGAAGGTGA
GCCAGTGTGACTCTAGTAGAGAGCGTTCACCGACAAACAACAGATAAAACGAAAGGCCCAGTCTTTCGAC
TGAGCCTTTCGTTTTATTTGATGCCTGGAGATCCTTACTCGAGTTTTTAAGCACCGGTGGAGTGACGACC
TTCAGCACGTTCGTACTGTTCAACGATGGTGTAGTCTTCGTTGTGGGAGGTGATGTCCAGTTTGATGTCG
GTTTTGTAAGCACCCGGCAGCTGAACCGGTTTTTTAGCCATGTAGGTGGTTTTAACTTCAGCGTCGTAGT
GACCACCGTCTTTCAGTTTCAGACGCATTTTGATTTCACCTTTCAGAGCACCGTCTTCCGGGTACATACG
TTCGGTGGAAGCTTCCCAACCCATGGTTTTTTTCTGCATAACCGGACCGTCGGACGGGAAGTTGGTACCA
CGCAGTTTAACTTTGTAGATGAACTCACCGTCTTGCAGGGAGGAGTCCTGGGTAACGGTAACAACACCAC
CGTCTTCGAAGTTCATAACACGTTCCCATTTGAAACCTTCCGGGAAGGACAGTTTCAGGTAGTCCGGGAT
GTCAGCCGGGTGTTTAACGTAAGCTTTGGAACCGTACTGGAACTGCGGGGACAGGATGTCCCAAGCGAAC
GGCAGCGGACCACCTTTGGTAACTTTCAGTTTAGCGGTCTGGGTACCTTCGTACGGACGACCTTCACCTT
CACCTTCGATTTCGAACTCGTGACCGTTAACGGAACCTTCCATACGAACTTTGAAACGCATGAACTCTTT
GATAACGTCTTCGCTACTCGCCATGGTACCTTTCTCCTCTTTAATGAATTCGCTAGCACAATCCCTAGGA
CTGAGCTAGCTGTCAAGTCCGGAGGTATCCGGTGGAACCCAAAGGACGCCTTTGGTAACCGCAGGACACC
GCAGGATACCTGAGGTCGCCCGTGGTGGCCCATGGTCACCATAGGTCACCCTTGGCAACCAAAGGTGTCC
TATGGCGGCCGGAGGCTGCCATAGGTCTCCGGTGGATACCGTAGGCGACGTCGGAATTGCCATGCGCCCA
ATACGCAAACCGCCTCTCCCCGCGCGTTGGCCGATTCATTAATGCAGCTGGCACGACAGGTTTCCCGACT
GGAAAGCGGGCAGTGAGCGCAACGCAATTAATGTGAGTTAGCTCACTCATTAGGCACCCCAGGCTTTACA
CTTTATGCTTCCGGCTCGTATGTTGTGTGGAATTGTGAGCGGATAACAATTTCACACAGGAAACAGCTAT
GACCATGATTACGCCAAGCGCGCAATTAACCCTCACTAAAGGGAACAAAAGCTGGGTACCGGGCCCAGTT
CACCGACAAACAACAGATAAAACGAAAGGCCCAGTCTTTCGACTGAGCCTTTCGTTTTATTTGATGCCTG
GCAGTTCCCTACTCTCGCATGGGGAGACCCCACACTACCATCGGCGCTACGGCGTTTCACTTCTGAGTTC
GGCATGGGGTCAGGTGGGACCACCGCGCTACTGCCGCCAGGCAAATTCTGTTTTATCAGACCGCTTCTGC
GTTCTGATTTAATCTGTATCAGGCTGAAAATCTTCTCTCATCCGCCAAAACAGCCAAGCTGGAGACCGTT
TAAACTCAATGATGATGATGATGATGGTCGACGGCGCTATTCAGATCCTCTTCTGAGATGAGTTTTTGTT
CGGGCCCAAGCTTCAAAAAAAGCACATGGGTGATCCTCATGTGCCACTTTTTCAAGTTGATAACGGACTA
GCCTTATTTTAACTTGCTATTTCTAGCTCTAAAACATCCTGTCCCTAGTGGCCCCACTAGTATTATACCT
AGGACTGAGCTAGCTGTCAAGCGGCCGCCACCGCGGTGGAGCTCCAATTCGCCCTATAGTGAGTCGTATT
ACGCGCGCTCACTGGCCGTCGTTTTACAACGTCGTGACTGGGAAAACCCTGGCGTTACCCAACTTAATCG
CCTTGCAGCACATCCCCCTTTCGCCAGCTGGCGTAATAGCGAAGAGGCCCGCACCGATCGCCCTTCCCAA
CAGTTGCGCAGCCTGAATGGCGAATGGAAATTGTAAGCGTTAATATTTTGTTAAAATTCGCGTTAAATTT
TTGTTAAATCAGCTCATTTTTTAACCAATAGGCCGTACTGCGATGAGTGGCAGGGCGGGGCGTAATTTTT
TTAAGGCAGTTATTGGTGCCCTTAAACGCCTGGTTGCTACGCCTGAATAAGTGATAATAAGCGGATGAAT
GGCAGAAATTCGAAAGCAAATTCGACGACGTCGGAATTGCCAGCTGGGGCGCCCTCTGGTAAGGTTGGGA
AGCCCTGCAAAGTAAACTGGATGGCTTTCTTGCCGCCAAGGATCTGATGGCGCAGGGGATCAAGATCTGA
TCAAGAGACAGGATGAGGATCGTTTCGCATGATTGAACAAGATGGATTGCACGCAGGTTCTCCGGCCGCT
TGGGTGGAGAGGCTATTCGGCTATGACTGGGCACAACAGACAATCGGCTGCTCTGATGCCGCCGTGTTCC
GGCTGTCAGCGCAGGGGCGCCCGGTTCTTTTTGTCAAGACCGACCTGTCCGGTGCCCTGAATGAACTGCA
GGACGAGGCAGCGCGGCTATCGTGGCTGGCCACGACGGGCGTTCCTTGCGCAGCTGTGCTCGACGTTGTC
ACTGAAGCGGGAAGGGACTGGCTGCTATTGGGCGAAGTGCCGGGGCAGGATCTCCTGTCATCTCACCTTG
CTCCTGCCGAGAAAGTATCCATCATGGCTGATGCAATGCGGCGGCTGCATACGCTTGATCCGGCTACCTG
CCCATTCGACCACCAAGCGAAACATCGCATCGAGCGAGCACGTACTCGGATGGAAGCCGGTCTTGTCGAT
CAGGATGATCTGGACGAAGAGCATCAGGGGCTCGCGCCAGCCGAACTGTTCGCCAGGCTCAAGGCGCGCA
TGCCCGACGGCGAGGATCTCGTCGTGACCCATGGCGATGCCTGCTTGCCGAATATCATGGTGGAAAATGG
CCGCTTTTCTGGATTCATCGACTGTGGCCGGCTGGGTGTGGCGGACCGCTATCAGGACATAGCGTTGGCT
ACCCGTGATATTGCTGAAGAGCTTGGCGGCGAATGGGCTGACCGCTTCCTCGTGCTTTACGGTATCGCCG
CTCCCGATTCGCAGCGCATCGCCTTCTATCGCCTTCTTGACGAGTTCTTCTGAGCGGGACTCTGGGGTTC
GAAATGACCGACCAAGCGACGCCCAACCTGCCATCACGAGATTTCGATTCCACCGCCGCCTTCTATGAAA
GGTTGGGCTTCGGAATCGTTTTCCGGGACGCCGGCTGGATGATCCTCCAGCGCGGGGATCTCATGCTGGA
GTTCTTCGCCCACCCCCATGGGCAAATATTATACGCAAGGCGACAAGGTGCTGATGCCGCTGGCGATTCA
GGTTCATCATGCCGTTTGTGATGGCTTCCATGCGCTTGGACTCCTGTTGATAGATCCAGTAATGACCTCA
GAACTCCATCTGGATTTGTTCAGAACGCTCGGTTGCCGCCGGGCGTTTTTTATTGGTGAGAATCCAAGCA
CTAGTGTAGAAAAGATCAAAGGATCTTCTTGAGATCCTTTTTTTCTGCGGGGGATCAGGACCGCTGCCGG
AGCGCAACCCACTCACTACAGCAGAGCCATGTAGGGCCGCCGGCGTTGTGGATACCTCGCGGAAAACTTG
GCCCTCACTGACAGATGAGGGGCGGACGTTGACACTTGAGGGGCCGACTCACCCGGCGCGGCGTTGACAG
ATGAGGGGCAGGCTCGATTTCGGCCGGCGACGTGGAGCTGGCCAGCCTCGCAAATCGGCGAAAACGCCTG
ATTTTACGCGAGTTTCCCACAGATGATGTGGACAAGCCTGGGGATAAGTGCCCTGCGGTATTGACACTTG
AGGGGCGCGACTACTGACAGATGAGGGGCGCGATCCTTGACACTTGAGGGGCAGAGTGCTGACAGATGAG
GGGCGCACCTATTGACATTTGAGGGGCTGTCCACAGGCAGAAAATCCAGCATTTGCAAGGGTTTCCGCCC
GTTTTTCGGCCACCGCTAACCTGTCTTTTAACCTGCTTTTAAACCAATATTTATAAACCTTGTTTTTAAC
CAGGGCTGCGCCCTGTGCGCGTGACCGCGCACGCCGAAGGGGGGTGCCCCCCCTTCTCGAACCCTCCCGG
CCCGCTAACGCGGGCCTCCCATCCCCCCAGGGGCTGCGCCCCTCGGCCGCGAACGGCCTCACCCCAAAAA
TGGCAGCCACGTAGAAAGCCAGTCCGCAGAAACGGTGCTGACCCCGGATGAATGTCAGCTACTGGGCTAT
CTGGACAAGGGAAAACGCAAGCGCAAAGAGAAAGCAGGTAGCTTGCAGTGGGCTTACATGGCGATAGCTA
GACTGGGCGGTTTTATGGACAGCAAGCGAACCGGAATTGCCAGCTGGGGCGCCCTCTGGTAAGGTTGGGA
AGCCCTGCAAAGTAAACTGGATGGCTTTCTTGCCGCCAAGGATCTGATGGCGCAGGGGATCAAGATCGAC
GGATCGATCCGGGGAATTAATTCCGGGGCAATCCCGCAAGGAGGGTGAATGAATCGGACGTTTGACCGGA
AGGCATACAGGCAAGAACTGATCGACGCGGGGTTTTCCGCCGAGGATGCCGAAACCATCGCAAGCCGCAC
CGTCATGCGTGCGCCCCGCGAAACCTTCCAGTCCGTCGGCTCGATAGTCCAGCAAGCTACGGCCAAGATC
GAGCGCGACAGCGTGCAACTGGCTCCCCCTGCCCTGCCCGCGCCATCGGCCGCCGTGGAGCGTTCGCGTC
GTCTCGAACAGGAGGCGGCAGGTTTGGCGAAGTCGATGACCATCGACACGCGAGGAACTATGACGACCAA
GAAGCGAAAAACCGCCGGCGAGGACCTGGCAAAACAGGTCAGCGAAGCCAAGCAGGCCGCGTTGCTGAAA
CACACGAAGCAGCAGATCAAGGAAATGCAGCTTTCCTTGTTCGATATTGCGCCGTGGCCGGACACGATGC
GAGCGATGCCAAACGACACGGCCCGCTCTGCCCTGTTCACCACGCGCAACAAGAAAATCCCGCGCGAGGC
GCTGCAAAACAAGGTCATTTTCCACGTCAACAAGGACGTGAAGATCACCTACACCGGCGTCGAGCTGCGG
GCCGACGATGACGAACTGGTGTGGCAGCAGGTGTTGGAGTACGCGAAGCGCACCCCTATCGGCGAGCCGA
TCACCTTCACGTTCTACGAGCTTTGCCAGGACCTGGGCTGGTCGATCAATGGCCGGTATTACACGAAGGC
CGAGGAATGCCTGTCGCGCCTACAGGCGACGGCGATGGGCTTCACGTCCGACCGCGTTGGGCACCTGGAA
TCGGTGTCGCTGCTGCACCGCTTCCGCGTCCTGGACCGTGGCAAGAAAACGTCCCGTTGCCAGGTCCTGA
TCGACGAGGAAATCGTCGTGCTGTTTGCTGGCGACCACTACACGAAATTCATATGGGAGAAGTACCGCAA
GCTGTCGCCGACGGCCCGACGGATGTTCGACTATTTCAGCTCGCACCGGGAGCCGTACCCGCTCAAGCTG
GAAACCTTCCGCCTCATGTGCGGATCGGATTCCACCCGCGTGAAGAAGTGGCGCGAGCAGGTCGGCGAAG
CCTGCGAAGAGTTGCGAGGCAGCGGCCTGGTGGAACACGCCTGGGTCAATGATGACCTGGTGCATTGC
